>Addgene plasmid #239869 | LLP947 | addgene full sequence | sequence record 490727 | Addgene NGS Result
TGTTTGAACGATCCTCGAGTTACACGGCGATCTTTCCGCCCTTCTTGGCCTTTATGAGGATCTCTCTGAT
TTTTCTTGCGTCGAGTTTTCCGGTAAGACCTTTCGGTACTTCGTCCACAAACACAACTCCTCCGCGCAAC
TTTTTCGCGGTTGTTACTTGACTGGCGACGTAATCCACGATCTCTTTTTCCGTCATCGTCTTTCCGTGCT
CCAAAACAACAACGGCGGCGGGAAGTTCACCGGCGTCATCGTCGGGAAGACCTGCGACACCTGCGTCGAA
GATGTTGGGGTGTTGGAGCAAGATGGATTCCAATTCAGCGGGAGCCACCTGATAGCCTTTGTACTTAATC
AGAGACTTCAGGCGGTCAACGATGAAGAAGTGTTCGTCTTCGTCCCAGTAAGCTATGTCTCCAGAATGTA
GCCATCCATCCTTGTCAATCAAGGCGTTGGTCGCTTCCGGATTGTTTACATAACCGGACATAATCATAGG
ACCTCTCACACACAGTTCGCCTCTTTGATTAACGCCCAGCGTTTTCCCGGTATCCAGATCCACAACCTTC
GCTTCAAAAAATGGAACAACTTTACCGACCGCGCCCGGTTTATCATCCCCCTCGGGTGTAATCAGAATAG
CTGATGTAGTCTCAGTGAGCCCATATCCTTGCCTGATACCTGGCAGATGGAACCTCTTGGCAACCGCTTC
CCCGACTTCCTTAGAGAGGGGAGCGCCACCAGAAGCAATTTCGTGTAAATTAGATAAATCGTATTTGTCA
ATCAGAGTGCTTTTGGCGAAGAAGGAGAATAGGGTTGGCACCAGCAGCGCACTTTGAATCTTGTAATCCT
GAAGGCTCCTCAGAAACAGCTCTTCTTCAAATCTATACATTAAGACGACTCGAAATCCACATATCAAATA
TCCGAGTGTAGTAAACATTCCAAAACCGTGATGGAATGGAACAACACTTAAAATCGCAGTATCCGGAATG
ATTTGATTGCCAAAAATAGGATCTCTGGCATGCGAGAATCTCACGCAGGCAGTTCTATGAGGCAGAGCGA
CACCTTTAGGCAGACCAGTAGATCCAGAGGAGTTCATGATCAGTGCAATTGTCTTGTCCCTATCGAAGGA
CTCTGGCACAAAATCGTATTCATTAAAACCGGGAGGTAGATGAGATGTGACGAACGTGTACATCGACTGA
AATCCCTGGTAATCCGTTTTAGAATCCATGATAATAATTTTTTGGATGATTGGGAGCTTTTTTTGCACGT
TCAAAATTTTTTGCAACCCCTTTTTGGAAACGAACACCACGGTAGGCTGCGAAATGCCCATACTGTTGAG
CAATTCACGTTCATTATAAATGTCGTTCGCGGGCGCAACTGCAACTCCGATAAATAACGCGCCCAACACC
GGCATAAAGAATTGAAGAGAGTTTTCACTGCATACGACGATTCTGTGATTTGTATTCAGCCCATATCGTT
TCATAGCTTCTGCCAACCGAACGGACATTTCGAAGTACTCAGCGTAAGTGATGTCCACCTCGATATGTGC
ATCTGTAAAAGCAATTGTTCCAGGAACCAGGGCGTATCTCTTCATAGCCTGCACATCAACAAATTTTGGT
CATATATTAGAAAAGTTATAAATTAAAATATACACACTTATAAACTACAGAAAAGCAATTGCTATATACT
ACATTCTTTTATTTTGAAAAAAATATTTGAAATATTATATTACTACTAATTAATGATAATTATTATATAT
ATATCAAAGGTAGAAGCAGAAACTTACCTTATGCAGTTGCTCTCCAGCGGTTCCATCTTCCAGCGGATAG
AATGGCGCCGGGCCTTTCTTTATGTTTTTGGCGTCTTCCATCCATGGACTCTAATTGGATACCGAGGGGA
ATTTATGGAACGTCAGTGGAGCATTTTTGACAAGAAATATTTGCTAGCTGATAGTGACCTTAGGCGACTT
TTGAACGCGCAATAATGGTTTCTGACGTATGTGCTTAGCTCATTAAACTCCAGAAACCCGCGGCTCAGTG
GCTCCTTCAACGTTGCGGTTCTCTAGAGAGCGCTAGAGAAATGTTCTGGCACCTGCACTTGCACTGGGGA
CAGCCTATTTTGCTAGTTTGTTTTGTTTCGTTTTGTTTTGATGGAGAGCGTATGTTAGTACTATCGATTC
ACACAAAAAACCAACACACAGATGTAATGAAAATAAAGATATTTTATTACTAGTAGGTCACTGGATTTTG
GTTTTAGGAATTAGAAATTTTATTGATAGAAGTATTTTACAAATACAAATACATACTAAGGGTTTCTTAT
ATGCTCAACACATGAGCGAAACCCTATAAGAACCCTAATTCCCTTATCTGGGAACTACTCACACATTATT
CTGGAGAAAAATAGAGAGAGATAGATTTGTAGAGAGAGACTGGTGATTTTTGCGGACTCTAGCATGGCCG
GGTACCTTAAGAACCAACACAACCTGGCGTTTCCACTGTGCATACCTCAGACTGGGAGCTTGTTGACGTT
ACTTCAGAAGCATCAGATCGAGAACCCTGCTCGTTTTTGAGCACTCTTTCAACAAAAGACTTAATATACT
TTCCCATCTCATCAGGAGCATCTTCTTGTGAGAAATGCAATCCTTTCACCTTAACGAACTCGGTGTTTGG
AAATTTCTTTGCACCTTCAACTATAGCATTACTGAAAAATCCTGGATCTGACTCGATGAACATCTTAGGC
AAATCATCTGATGCCCTAAGGTAAGCGTTATAATTTCTCACGATCTGCACAACATCAGGTTTACCTCCCT
TAACTAATGGTATTTCCCTAGGCCAACTGAGTGTTGGCCTTCTAACCTCTCCTTTTTCCTTGAAAGGTTC
GAGATATGCAGCAAACTCTTCTGGTTCCAATTTTCTCATAATCTTTGAAGGAAGCATAGTTTCCACGAAA
AAGTTATTTTCGAGAACCATCTTTTCTCCCTCTTCAGACTTGATCAAAGCAATATCCTCTTCAATATCTG
GCCACTCATCCCAAGATTCTATCACATCCACAACACTCTCTGCATGAACTATAGCTTTGATCTTATCTTG
GTGTTCGTATGAGTAATGGAATGCCAAGCAAGCACCCCAATCGTGTCCAACGAAAATAATCTTCTTAGGT
AAGTTGAGAAGTTCGAACCAAGCTGTGAGGTACTTATAATGATCCAAAAGTCTGTAAGAACCATTTCCAG
ATTTACCAGACTTTCCCATTCCGATAAGATCTGGGATAATACACCTAGCCACTGGTTCAATGTGAGGCAC
AACATGTCTCCACAAATATGAAGATGCAGCGTTTCCGTGAAGAAAGATAACTGCATTCTCAGCGTGCTTT
TCTGAATCGTAGTAATTAATGAAAGAATCAAGCACGTTCATCTGTTTACATCTTGCCCACCATTGTGGAC
CAGTTATCATTCTTTTTCTCTGCACATCAACAAATTTTGGTCATATATTAGAAAAGTTATAAATTAAAAT
ATACACACTTATAAACTACAGAAAAGCAATTGCTATATACTACATTCTTTTATTTTGAAAAAAATATTTG
AAATATTATATTACTACTAATTAATGATAATTATTATATATATATCAAAGGTAGAAGCAGAAACTTACCT
GCTCAGGATCATACACCTTTGAAGTCATCTGCAGTTATGTCGACGGATCCGGTCGCTTATTGATTGTTTT
CTCTCTCCGATGGATGCGAATAAACGAAAATCGAAGGTTGCGGGAGAGAGACGCAGCGACGAGGGGATTC
TGAAGTGAGGTCCTAAGTTTGGTATTTATAGTCGAAACTATAGCGTAGGGTTTTCAGGTAAATTTACAAT
TCTCGGTAAATTACAATTTTGGGCTTTAACTGTTTCCAATTTTCTATTTTTTACCCTTTCCTTTTTTTTA
AATAAAGGAAATAAATCTGAACCGACGCTTAATGAGCCGGGTTTGGTCCAACGGGTGGGGATTCGAGTGT
TGGAACGCGTTCGGAATTCGGCATGATCAAGCTTGTACCCAATTCGCCCTATAGTGAGTCGTATTACAAT
TCACTGGCCGTCGTTTTACAACGTCGTGACTGGGAAAACCCTGGCGTTACCCAACTTAATCGCCTTGCAG
CACATCCCCCTTTCGCCAGCTGGCGTAATAGCGAAGAGGCCCGCACCGATCGCCCTTCCCAACAGTTGCG
CAGCCTGAATGGCGAATGGG
[124 nt withheld, positions 4221-4344]
C
[91 nt withheld, positions 4346-4436]
A
[49 nt withheld, positions 4438-4486]
CCTTTGACGTTGGAGTCCACGTTCTTT
[37 nt withheld, positions 4514-4550]
ACCCTATCTCGGTCTATTCTTTTGATTTATAAGGGATTTTGCCGATTTCGGCCTATTGGTTAAAAAATGA
GCTGATTTAACAAAAATTTAACGCGAATTTTAACAAAATATTAACGCTTACAATTTAGGTGGCACTTTTC
GGGGAAATGTGCGCGGAACCCCTATTTGTTTATTTTTCTAAATACATTCAAATATGTATCCGCTCATGAG
ACAATAACCCTGATAAATGCTTCAATAATATTGAAAAAGGAAGAGTATGAGTATTCAACATTTCCGTGTC
GCCCTTATTCCCTTTTTTGCGGCATTTTGCCTTCCTGTTTTTGCTCACCCAGAAACGCTGGTGAAAGTAA
AAGATGCTGAAGATCAGTTGGGTGCACGAGTGGGTTACATCGAACTGGATCTCAACAGCGGTAAGATCCT
TGAGAGTTTTCGCCCCGAAGAACGTTTTCCAATGATGAGCACTTTTAAAGTTCTGCTATGTGGCGCGGTA
TTATCCCGTATTGACGCCGGGCAAGAGCAACTCGGTCGCCGCATACACTATTCTCAGAATGACTTGGTTG
AGTACTCACCAGTCACAGAAAAGCATCTTACGGATGGCATGACAGTAAGAGAATTATGCAGTGCTGCCAT
AACCATGAGTGATAACACTGCGGCCAACTTACTTCTGACAACGATCGGAGGACCGAAGGAGCTAACCGCT
TTTTTGCACAACATGGGGGATCATGTAACTCGCCTTGATCGTTGGGAACCGGAGCTGAATGAAGCCATAC
CAAACGACGAGCGTGACACCACGATGCCTGTAGCAATGGCAACAACGTTGCGCAAACTATTAACTGGCGA
ACTACTTACTCTAGCTTCCCGGCAACAATTAATAGACTGGATGGAGGCGGATAAAGTTGCAGGACCACTT
CTGCGCTCGGCCCTTCCGGCTGGCTGGTTTATTGCTGATAAATCTGGAGCCGGTGAGCGTGGGTCTCGCG
GTATCATTGCAGCACTGGGGCCAGATGGTAAGCCCTCCCGTATCGTAGTTATCTACACGACGGGGAGTCA
GGCAACTATGGATGAACGAAATAGACAGATCGCTGAGATAGGTGCCTCACTGATTAAGCATTGGTAACTG
TCAGACCAAGTTTACTCATATATACTTTAGATTGATTTAAAACTTCATTTTTAATTTAAAAGGATCTAGG
TGAAGATCCTTTTTGATAATCTCATGACCAAAATCCCTTAACGTGAGTTTTCGTTCCACTGAGCGTCAGA
CCCCGTAGAAAAGATCAAAGGATCTTCTTGAGATCCTTTTTTTCTGCGCGTAATCTGCTGCTTGCAAACA
AAAAAACCACCGCTACCAGCGGTGGTTTGTTTGCCGGATCAAGAGCTACCAACTCTTTTTCCGAAGGTAA
CTGGCTTCAGCAGAGCGCAGATACCAAATACTGTTCTTCTAGTGTAGCCGTAGTTAGGCCACCACTTCAA
GAACTCTGTAGCACCGCCTACATACCTCGCTCTGCTAATCCTGTTACCAGTGGCTGCTGCCAGTGGCGAT
AAGTCGTGTCTTACCGGGTTGGACTCAAGACGATAGTTACCGGATAAGGCGCAGCGGTCGGGCTGAACGG
GGGGTTCGTGCACACAGCCCAGCTTGGAGCGAACGACCTACACCGAACTGAGATACCTACAGCGTGAGCT
ATGAGAAAGCGCCACGCTTCCCGAAGGGAGAAAGGCGGACAGGTATCCGGTAAGCGGCAGGGTCGGAACA
GGAGAGCGCACGAGGGAGCTTCCAGGGGGAAACGCCTGGTATCTTTATAGTCCTGTCGGGTTTCGCCACC
TCTGACTTGAGCGTCGATTTTTGTGATGCTCGTCAGGGGGGCGGAGCCTATGGAAAAACGCCAGCAACGC
GGCCTTTTTACGGTTCCTGGCCTTTTGCTGGCCTTTTGCTCACATGTTCTTTCCTGCGTTATCCCCTGAT
TCTGTGGATAACCGTATTACCGCCTTTGAGTGAGCTGATACCGCTCGCCGCAGCCGAACGACCGAGCGCA
GCGAGTCAGTGAGCGAGGAAGCGGAAGAGCGCCCAATACGCAAACCGCCTCTCCCCGCGCGTTGGCCGAT
TCATTAATGCAGCTGGCACGACAGGTTTCCCGACTGGAAAGCGGGCAGTGAGCGCAACGCAATTAATGTG
AGTTAGCTCACTCATTAGGCACCCCAGGCTTTACACTTTATGCTTCCGGCTCGTATGTTGTGTGGAATTG
TGAGCGGATAACAATTTCACACAGGAAACAGCTATGACCATGATTACGCCAAGCTCGAAATTAACCCTCA
CTAAAGGGAACAAAAGCTGGAGCTCAGAGAAATGTTCTGGCACCTGCACTTGCACTGGGGACAGCCTATT
TTGCTAGTTTGTTTTGTTTCGTTTTGTTTTGATGGAGAGCGTATGTTAGTACTATCGATTCACACAAAAA
ACCAACACACAGATGTAATGAAAATAAAGATATTTTATTGATCTAGTAACATAGATGACACCGCGCGCGA
TAATTTATCCTAGTTTGCGCGCTATATTTTGTTTTCTATCGCGTATTAAATGTATAATTGCGGGACTCTA
ATCATAAAAACCCATCTCATAAATAACGTCATGCATTACATGTTAATTATTACATGCTTAACGTAATTCA
ACAGAAATTATATGATAATCGTCGCAAGACCGGCAACAGGATTCAATCTTAAGAAACTTTATTGCCAAA
Features (pLannotate 1.2.2; 24 found; start..end, strand, type, name):
     20..1590    -  CDS            luciferase (fragment): firefly luciferase; luc+; enhanced luc+ version of the luciferase gene
   1589..1777    -  intron         IV2 intron: modified second intron of the potato ST-LS1 gene (Vancanneyt et al., 1990)
   1777..1861    -  CDS            luciferase (fragment): firefly luciferase; luc+; enhanced luc+ version of the luciferase gene
   1872..2051    -  promoter       NOS promoter: nopaline synthase promoter
   2065..2156    -  misc_feature   pause site: RNA polymerase II transcriptional pause signal from the human α2 globin gene
   2170..2218    -  polyA_signal   poly(A) signal: synthetic polyadenylation signal
   2230..2389    -  polyA_signal   CaMV poly(A) signal (fragment): cauliflower mosaic virus polyadenylation signal
   2466..2540    -  CDS            DREB2A (fragment): DRE2A_ARATH - Also known as ERF045. Experimental evidence at protein level: Swiss-Prot protein existence level 1. Transcriptional activator that binds specifically to the DNA sequence 5'-[AG]CCGAC-3'. Binding to the C-repeat/DRE element mediates high salinity- and dehydration-inducible transcription. From Arabidopsis thaliana (Mouse-ear cress).
   2547..3452    -  CDS            LUCI_RENRE: Experimental evidence at protein level: Swiss-Prot protein existence level 1. Upon binding the substrate, the enzyme catalyzes an oxygenation, producing a very short-lived hydroperoxide that cyclizes into a dioxetanone structure, which collapses, releasing a CO(2) molecule. The spontaneous breakdown of the dioxetanone releases the energy (about 50 kcal/mole) that is necessary to generate the excited state of the coelenteramide product, which is the singlet form of the monoanion. In vivo the product undergoes the process of nonradiative energy transfer to an accessory protein, a green fluoresce
   3450..3638    -  intron         IV2 intron: modified second intron of the potato ST-LS1 gene (Vancanneyt et al., 1990)
   4038..4056    -  promoter       T7 promoter: promoter for bacteriophage T7 RNA polymerase
   4059..4216    +  CDS            lacZα (fragment): LacZα fragment of β-galactosidase; lacZ fragment
   4221..4649    +  rep_origin     f1 ori (sequence partly withheld): f1 bacteriophage origin of replication; arrow indicates direction of (+) strand synthesis
   4702..4806    +  promoter       AmpR promoter: bla
   4807..5667    +  CDS            AmpR: β-lactamase; bla; confers resistance to ampicillin, carbenicillin, and related antibiotics
   5838..6426    +  rep_origin     ori: high-copy-number ColE1/pMB1/pBR322/pUC origin of replication
   6609..6701    +  CDS            lacI (fragment): lac repressor; lacI; The lac repressor binds to the lac operator to inhibit transcription in E. coli. This inhibition can be relieved by adding lactose or isopropyl-β-D-thiogalactopyranoside (IPTG).
   6714..6735    +  protein_bind   CAP binding site: CAP binding activates transcription in the presence of cAMP. E. coli catabolite activator protein
   6750..6780    +  promoter       lac promoter: promoter for the E. coli lac operon
   6788..6804    +  protein_bind   lac operator: The lac repressor binds to the lac operator to inhibit transcription in E. coli. This inhibition can be relieved by adding lactose or isopropyl-β-D-thiogalactopyranoside (IPTG). lac repressor encoded by lacI
   6849..6867    +  promoter       T3 promoter: promoter for bacteriophage T3 RNA polymerase
   6886..6977    -  misc_feature   pause site: RNA polymerase II transcriptional pause signal from the human α2 globin gene
   6991..7039    -  polyA_signal   poly(A) signal: synthetic polyadenylation signal
   7040..13      -  terminator     NOS terminator (across the origin): nopaline synthase terminator and poly(A) signal
