[The description below was written by a language model from this plasmid's Addgene catalogue record and pLannotate feature annotations shown in this document.]
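Description:
LLP947 is a high-copy synthetic-biology plasmid built on pBluescript SK(+), carrying a dual-luciferase reporter designed for use in plant cells. It is propagated in E. coli through the ColE1/pUC-type origin and selected with ampicillin via the β-lactamase gene. The backbone also retains the f1 phage origin, the lacZα fragment and lac promoter/operator region, and the flanking T7 and T3 promoters typical of pBluescript.

The payload consists of two reporter cassettes in the same orientation. In the test cassette, the wild-type Arabidopsis thaliana TCTP promoter drives Renilla luciferase. The promoter itself is not annotated in the feature table, but an unannotated stretch upstream of the Renilla coding region is the likely location. The Renilla sequence is interrupted by the modified potato ST-LS1 IV2 intron, which restricts production of functional enzyme to eukaryotic cells able to splice it. According to the catalogue entry, it carries a C-terminal PEST degradation tag that shortens reporter half-life so that signal tracks promoter activity more closely. The short segment annotated as a DREB2A fragment sits at this position and may correspond to that tag. The cassette ends with a CaMV poly(A) signal followed by a synthetic poly(A) signal and an RNA polymerase II pause site, which help insulate it from the neighbouring unit. The second cassette uses the NOS promoter to express firefly luciferase (luc+), also split by the IV2 intron, and finishes with the NOS terminator, a synthetic poly(A) signal and a pause site. It serves as an internal normalisation control.

The associated work concerns CRISPRi-based gene circuits in plants, so this construct likely provides the unmodified-promoter reference for ratiometric Rluc/Fluc measurements.
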