Addgene plasmid #239869: LLP947
Purpose: Wild type TCTP promoter driving the expression of Renilla luciferase
Depositing lab: Ryan Lister. Depositing organization: University of Western Australia. Publication: CRISPRi-based circuits to control gene expression in plants. Khan MA, Herring G, Zhu JY, Oliva M, Fourie E, Johnston B, Zhang Z, Potter J, Pineda L, Pflueger J, Swain T, Pflueger C, Lloyd JPB, Secco D, Small I, Kidd BN, Lister R. Nat Biotechnol. 2025 Mar;43(3):416-430. doi: 10.1038/s41587-024-02236-w. Epub 2024 May 20. PubMed 38769424.
Backbone
  Vector backbone: pBluescript SK(+)
  Vector type: Synthetic Biology
Growth in bacteria
  Bacterial resistance: Ampicillin, 100 μg/mL
  Growth temperature: 30°C
  Growth strain: DH5alpha
  Copy number: High Copy
Gene/Insert
  Gene/Insert name: TCTP::Rluc (alt name: Other genes: NOS::Fluc)
  Species: A. thaliana (mustard weed)
  Mutation: N/A
  Tag / fusion protein: PEST on C-terminus of Rluc (C terminal on insert)
  Cloning method: Restriction Enzyme; 5′ cloning site Unknown (unknown if destroyed)
Terms and licenses: Academic/Nonprofit Terms; Industry Terms: Not Available to Industry
How to cite: LLP947 was a gift from Ryan Lister (Addgene plasmid # 239869 ; http://n2t.net/addgene:239869 ; RRID:Addgene_239869)
